>Addgene plasmid #68733 | pVITRO1-SS-127 | depositor full sequence | sequence record 124818 | pVITRO1-SS-127 sequence 7469 bps
CCTGCAGGGCCTGAAATAACCTCTGAAAGAGGAACTTGGTTAGGTACCTTCTGAGGCGGAAAGAACCAGC
TGTGGAATGTGTGTCAGTTAGGGTGTGGAAAGTCCCCAGGCTCCCCAGCAGGCAGAAGTATGCAAAGCAT
GCATCTCAATTAGTCAGCAACCAGGTGTGGAAAGTCCCCAGGCTCCCCAGCAGGCAGAAGTATGCAAAGC
ATGCATCTCAATTAGTCAGCAACCATAGTCCCACTAGTGGAGCCGAGAGTAATTCATACAAAAGGAGGGA
TCGCCTTCGCAAGGGGAGAGCCCAGGGACCGTCCCTAAATTCTCACAGACCCAAATCCCTGTAGCCGCCC
CACGACAGCGCGAGGAGCATGCGCTCAGGGCTGAGCGCGGGGAGAGCAGAGCACACAAGCTCATAGACCC
TGGTCGTGGGGGGGAGGACCGGGGAGCTGGCGCGGGGCAAACTGGGAAAGCGGTGTCGTGTGCTGGCTCC
GCCCTCTTCCCGAGGGTGGGGGAGAACGGTATATAAGTGCGGCAGTCGCCTTGGACGTTCTTTTTCGCAA
CGGGTTTGCCGTCAGAACGCAGGTGAGGGGCGGGTGTGGCTTCCGCGGGCCGCCGAGCTGGAGGTCCTGC
TCCGAGCGGGCCGGGCCCCGCTGTCGTCGGCGGGGATTAGCTGCGAGCATTCCCGCTTCGAGTTGCGGGC
GGCGCGGGAGGCAGAGTGCGAGGCCTAGCGGCAACCCCGTAGCCTCGCCTCGTGTCCGGCTTGAGGCCTA
GCGTGGTGTCCGCGCCGCCGCCGCGTGCTACTCCGGCCGCACTCTGGTCTTTTTTTTTTTTGTTGTTGTT
GCCCTGCTGCCTTCGATTGCCGTTCAGCAATAGGGGCTAACAAAGGGAGGGTGCGGGGCTTGCTCGCCCG
GAGCCCGGAGAGGTCATGGTTGGGGAGGAATGGAGGGACAGGAGTGGCGGCTGGGGCCCGCCCGCCTTCG
GAGCACATGTCCGACGCCACCTGGATGGGGCGAGGCCTGGGGTTTTTCCCGAAGCAACCAGGCTGGGGTT
AGCGTGCCGAGGCCATGTGGCCCCAGCACCCGGCACGATCTGGCTTGGCGGCGCCGCGTTGCCCTGCCTC
CCTAACTAGGGTGAGGCCATCCCGTCCGGCACCAGTTGCGTGCGTGGAAAGATGGCCGCTCCCGGGCCCT
GTTGCAAGGAGCTCAAAATGGAGGACGCGGCAGCCCGGTGGAGCGGGCGGGTGAGTCACCCACACAAAGG
AAGAGGGCCTGGTCCCTCACCGGCTGCTGCTTCCTGTGACCCCGTGGTCCTATCGGCCGCAATAGTCACC
TCGGGCTTTTGAGCACGGCTAGTCGCGGCGGGGGGAGGGGATGTAATGGCGTTGGAGTTTGTTCACATTT
GGTGGGTGGAGACTAGTCAGGCCAGCCTGGCGCTGGAAGTCATTTTTGGAATTTGTCCCCTTGAGTTTTG
AGCGGAGCTAATTCTCGGGCTTCTTAGCGGTTCAAAGGTATCTTTTAAACCCTTTTTTAGGTGTTGTGAA
AACCACCGCTAATTCAAAGCAACCGGTGATATCATGGACTACAAGGACGACGATGACAAGCCCAAGAAAA
AGCGCAAGGTCTCTAGACCCGGGGAGCGCCCCTTCCAGTGTCGCATTTGCATGCGGAACTTTTCGAAAGG
TGAAAGATTGGTTAGACATACCCGTACTCATACCGGTGAAAAACCGTTTCAGTGTCGGATCTGTATGCGA
AATTTCTCCAGAATGGATAATTTGTCTACTCATCTACGTACGCACACCGGCGAGAAGCCATTCCAATGCC
GAATATGCATGCGCAACTTCAGTAGAAAAGATGCTTTGAATAGACACCTAAAAACCCACCTGAGAGGATC
CGGGCGCGCCGACGCGCTGGACGATTTCGATCTCGACATGCTGGGTTCTGATGCCCTCGATGACTTTGAC
CTGGATATGTTGGGAAGCGACGCATTGGATGACTTTGATCTGGACATGCTCGGCTCCGATGCTCTGGACG
ATTTCGATCTCGATATGTTAATTAATTGTTAAGCTAGCTGGCCAGACATGATAAGATACATTGATGAGTT
TGGACAAACCACAACTAGAATGCAGTGAAAAAAATGCTTTATTTGTGAAATTTGTGATGCTATTGCTTTA
TTTGTAACCATTATAAGCTGCAATAAACAAGTTAACAACAACAATTGCATTCATTTTATGTTTCAGGTTC
AGGGGGAGGTGTGGGAGGTTTTTTAAAGCAAGTAAAACCTCTACAAATGTGGTATGGAAATGTTAATTAA
CTAGCCATGACCAAAATCCCTTAACGTGAGTTTTCGTTCCACTGAGCGTCAGACCCCGTAGAAAAGATCA
AAGGATCTTCTTGAGATCCTTTTTTTCTGCGCGTAATCTGCTGCTTGCAAACAAAAAAACCACCGCTACC
AGCGGTGGTTTGTTTGCCGGATCAAGAGCTACCAACTCTTTTTCCGAAGGTAACTGGCTTCAGCAGAGCG
CAGATACCAAATACTGTTCTTCTAGTGTAGCCGTAGTTAGGCCACCACTTCAAGAACTCTGTAGCACCGC
CTACATACCTCGCTCTGCTAATCCTGTTACCAGTGGCTGCTGCCAGTGGCGATAAGTCGTGTCTTACCGG
GTTGGACTCAAGACGATAGTTACCGGATAAGGCGCAGCGGTCGGGCTGAACGGGGGGTTCGTGCACACAG
CCCAGCTTGGAGCGAACGACCTACACCGAACTGAGATACCTACAGCGTGAGCTATGAGAAAGCGCCACGC
TTCCCGAAGGGAGAAAGGCGGACAGGTATCCGGTAAGCGGCAGGGTCGGAACAGGAGAGCGCACGAGGGA
GCTTCCAGGGGGAAACGCCTGGTATCTTTATAGTCCTGTCGGGTTTCGCCACCTCTGACTTGAGCGTCGA
TTTTTGTGATGCTCGTCAGGGGGGCGGAGCCTATGGAAAAACGCCAGCAACGCGGCCTTTTTACGGTTCC
TGGCCTTTTGCTGGCCTTTTGCTCACATGTTCTTAATTAACCTGCAGGCGTTACATAACTTACGGTAAAT
GGCCCGCCTGGCTGACCGCCCAACGACCCCCGCCCATTGACGTCAATAATGACGTATGTTCCCATAGTAA
CGCCAATAGGGACTTTCCATTGACGTCAATGGGTGGAGTATTTACGGTAAACTGCCCACTTGGCAGTACA
TCAAGTGTATCATATGCCAAGTACGCCCCCTATTGACGTCAATGACGGTAAATGGCCCGCCTGGCATTAT
GCCCAGTACATGACCTTATGGGACTTTCCTACTTGGCAGTACATCTACGTATTAGTCATCGCTATTACCA
TGATGATGCGGTTTTGGCAGTACATCAATGGGCGTGGATAGCGGTTTGACTCACGGGGATTTCCAAGTCT
CCACCCCATTGACGTCAATGGGAGTTTGTTTTGACTAGTGGAGCCGAGAGTAATTCATACAAAAGGAGGG
ATCGCCTTCGCAAGGGGAGAGCCCAGGGACCGTCCCTAAATTCTCACAGACCCAAATCCCTGTAGCCGCC
CCACGACAGCGCGAGGAGCATGCGCCCAGGGCTGAGCGCGGGTAGATCAGAGCACACAAGCTCACAGTCC
CCGGCGGTGGGGGGAGGGGCGCGCTGAGCGGGGGCCAGGGAGCTGGCGCGGGGCAAACTGGGAAAGTGGT
GTCGTGTGCTGGCTCCGCCCTCTTCCCGAGGGTGGGGGAGAACGGTATATAAGTGCGGTAGTCGCCTTGG
ACGTTCTTTTTCGCAACGGGTTTGCCGTCAGAACGCAGGTGAGTGGCGGGTGTGGCTTCCGCGGGCCCCG
GAGCTGGAGCCCTGCTCTGAGCGGGCCGGGCTGATATGCGAGTGTCGTCCGCAGGGTTTAGCTGTGAGCA
TTCCCACTTCGAGTGGCGGGCGGTGCGGGGGTGAGAGTGCGAGGCCTAGCGGCAACCCCGTAGCCTCGCC
TCGTGTCCGGCTTGAGGCCTAGCGTGGTGTCCGCCGCCGCGTGCCACTCCGGCCGCACTATGCGTTTTTT
GTCCTTGCTGCCCTCGATTGCCTTCCAGCAGCATGGGCTAACAAAGGGAGGGTGTGGGGCTCACTCTTAA
GGAGCCCATGAAGCTTACGTTGGATAGGAATGGAAGGGCAGGAGGGGCGACTGGGGCCCGCCCGCCTTCG
GAGCACATGTCCGACGCCACCTGGATGGGGCGAGGCCTGTGGCTTTCCGAAGCAATCGGGCGTGAGTTTA
GCCTACCTGGGCCATGTGGCCCTAGCACTGGGCACGGTCTGGCCTGGCGGTGCCGCGTTCCCTTGCCTCC
CAACAAGGGTGAGGCCGTCCCGCCCGGCACCAGTTGCTTGCGCGGAAAGATGGCCGCTCCCGGGGCCCTG
TTGCAAGGAGCTCAAAATGGAGGACGCGGCAGCCCGGTGGAGCGGGCGGGTGAGTCACCCACACAAAGGA
AGAGGGCCTTGCCCCTCGCCGGCCGCTGCTTCCTGTGACCCCGTGGTCTATCGGCCGCATAGTCACCTCG
GGCTTCTCTTGAGCACCGCTCGTCGCGGCGGGGGGAGGGGATCTAATGGCGTTGGAGTTTGTTCACATTT
GGTGGGTGGAGACTAGTCAGGCCAGCCTGGCGCTGGAAGTCATTCTTGGAATTTGCCCCTTTGAGTTTGG
AGCGAGGCTAATTCTCAAGCCTCTTAGCGGTTCAAAGGTATTTTCTAAACCCGTTTCCAGGTGTTGTGAA
AGCCACCGCTAATTCAAAGCAATCCGGAGTATACATGGTGAGCAAGGGCGAGGAGGATAACATGGCCATC
ATCAAGGAGTTCATGCGCTTCAAGGTGCACATGGAGGGCTCCGTGAACGGCCACGAGTTCGAGATCGAGG
GCGAGGGCGAGGGCCGCCCCTACGAGGGCACCCAGACCGCCAAGCTGAAGGTGACCAAGGGTGGCCCCCT
GCCCTTCGCCTGGGACATCCTGTCCCCTCAGTTCATGTACGGCTCCAAGGCCTACGTGAAGCACCCCGCC
GACATCCCCGACTACTTGAAGCTGTCCTTCCCCGAGGGCTTCAAGTGGGAGCGCGTGATGAACTTCGAGG
ACGGCGGCGTGGTGACCGTGACCCAGGACTCCTCCCTGCAGGACGGCGAGTTCATCTACAAGGTGAAGCT
GCGCGGCACCAACTTCCCCTCCGACGGCCCCGTAATGCAGAAGAAGACCATGGGCTGGCAGGCCTCCTCC
GAGCGGATGTACCCCGAGGACGGCGCCCTGAAGGGCGAGATCAAGCAGAGGCTGAAGCTGAAGGACGGCG
GCCACTACGACGCTGAGGTCAAGACCACCTACAAGGCCAAGAAGCCCGTGCAGCTGCCCGGCGCCTACAA
CGTCAACATCAAGTTGGACATCACCTCCCACAACGAGGACTACACCATCGTGGAACAGTACGAACGCGCC
GAGGGCCGCCACTCCACCGGCGGCATGGACGAGCTGTACAAGTAACCTAGGAGCAGGTTTCCCCAATGAC
ACAAAACGTGCAACTTGAAACTCCGCCTGGTCTTTCCAGGTCTAGAGGGGTAACACTTTGTACTGCGTTT
GGCTCCACGCTCGATCCACTGGCGAGTGTTAGTAACAGCACTGTTGCTTCGTAGCGGAGCATGACGGCCG
TGGGAACTCCTCCTTGGTAACAAGGACCCACGGGGCCAAAAGCCACGCCCACACGGGCCCGTCATGTGTG
CAACCCCAGCACGGCGACTTTACTGCGAAACCCACTTTAAAGTGACATTGAAACTGGTACCCACACACTG
GTGACAGGCTAAGGATGCCCTTCAGGTACCCCGAGGTAACACGCGACACTCGGGATCTGAGAAGGGGACT
GGGGCTTCTATAAAAGCGCTCGGTTTAAAAAGCTTCTATGCCTGAATAGGTGACCGGAGGTCGGCACCTT
TCCTTTGCAATTACTGACCCTATGAATACACTGACTGTTTGACAATTAATCATCGGCATAGTATATCGGC
ATAGTATAATACGACTCACTATAGGAGGGCCACCATGATTGAACAAGATGGATTGCACGCAGGTTCTCCG
GCCGCTTGGGTGGAGAGGCTATTCGGCTATGACTGGGCACAACAGACAATCGGCTGCTCTGATGCCGCCG
TGTTCCGGCTGTCAGCGCAGGGGCGCCCGGTTCTTTTTGTCAAGACCGACCTGTCCGGTGCCCTGAATGA
ACTGCAAGACGAGGCAGCGCGGCTATCGTGGCTGGCCACGACGGGCGTTCCTTGCGCAGCTGTGCTCGAC
GTTGTCACTGAAGCGGGAAGGGACTGGCTGCTATTGGGCGAAGTGCCGGGGCAGGATCTCCTGTCATCTC
ACCTTGCTCCTGCCGAGAAAGTATCCATCATGGCTGATGCAATGCGGCGGCTGCATACGCTTGATCCGGC
TACCTGCCCATTCGACCACCAAGCGAAACATCGCATCGAGCGAGCACGTACTCGGATGGAAGCCGGTCTT
GTCGATCAGGATGATCTGGACGAAGAGCATCAGGGGCTCGCGCCAGCCGAACTGTTCGCCAGGCTCAAGG
CGAGCATGCCCGACGGCGAGGATCTCGTCGTGACACATGGCGATGCCTGCTTGCCGAATATCATGGTGGA
AAATGGCCGCTTTTCTGGATTCATCGACTGTGGCCGGCTGGGTGTGGCGGACCGCTATCAGGACATAGCG
TTGGCTACCCGTGATATTGCTGAAGAGCTTGGCGGCGAATGGGCTGACCGCTTCCTCGTGCTTTACGGTA
TCGCCGCTCCCGATTCGCAGCGCATCGCCTTCTATCGCCTTCTTGACGAGTTCTTCTGAGCGGGACTCTG
GGGTTCGAAATGACCGACCAAGCGAATTCGCTAGGATTATCCCTAATACCTGCCACCCCACTCTTAATCA
GTGGTGGAAGAACGGTCTCAGAACTGTTTGTTTCAATTGGCCATTTAAGTTTAGTAGTAAAAGACTGGTT
AATGATAACAATGCATCGTAAAACCTTCAGAAGGAAAGGAGAATGTTTTGTGGACCACTTTGGTTTTCTT
TTTTGCGTGTGGCAGTTTTAAGTTATTAGTTTTTAAAATCAGTACTTTTTAATGGAAACAACTTGACCAA
AAATTTGTCACAGAATTTTGAGACCCATTAAAAAAGTTAAATGAGAAACCTGTGTGTTCCTTTGGTCAAC
ACCGAGACATTTAGGTGAAAGACATCTAATTCTGGTTTTACGAATCTGGAAACTTCTTGAAAATGTAATT
CTTGAGTTAACACTTCTGGGTGGAGAATAGGGTTGTTTTCCCCCCACATAATTGGAAGGGGAAGGAATAT
CATTTAAAGCTATGGGAGGGTTGCTTTGATTACAACACTGGAGAGAAATGCAGCATGTTGCTGATTGCCT
GTCACTAAAACAGGCCAAAAACTGAGTCCTTGGGTTGCATAGAAAGCTG
Features (pLannotate 1.2.2; 15 found; start..end, strand, type, name):
     51..242     +  promoter       SV40 promoter (fragment): SV40 enhancer and early promoter
    429..1562    +  promoter       mEF-1α promoter (fragment): strong constitutive promoter for mouse elongation factor EF-1α
   1580..1600    +  CDS            FLAG (fragment): FLAG® epitope tag, followed by an enterokinase cleavage site
   1901..2050    +  CDS            VP64: tetrameric repeat of the minimal activation domain of herpes simplex virus VP16 (Beerli et al., 1998)
   2082..2203    -  polyA_signal   SV40 poly(A) signal: SV40 polyadenylation signal
   2226..2297    -  CDS            large T antigen (fragment): large T antigen from SV40 (simian virus 40)
   2391..2979    +  rep_origin     ori: high-copy-number ColE1/pMB1/pBR322/pUC origin of replication
   3059..3362    +  enhancer       CMV enhancer: human cytomegalovirus immediate early enhancer
   3364..3463    +  promoter       CMV promoter (fragment): human cytomegalovirus (CMV) immediate early promoter
   4795..5504    +  CDS            mCherry (fragment): monomeric derivative of DsRed fluorescent protein (Shaner et al., 2004) mammalian codon-optimized
   5512..5956    +  misc_feature   FMDV IRES: internal ribosome entry site (IRES) of the foot-and-mouth disease virus
   5989..6007    +  promoter       tac promoter (fragment): strong E. coli promoter; hybrid between the trp and lac UV5 promoters
   6027..6045    +  promoter       T7 promoter: promoter for bacteriophage T7 RNA polymerase
   6055..6849    +  CDS            NeoR/KanR: aminoglycoside phosphotransferase from Tn5; aph(3')-II (or nptII); confers resistance to neomycin, kanamycin, and G418 (Geneticin®)
   6896..7468    +  polyA_signal   EF-1α poly(A) signal: human EF-1α polyadenylation signal
