[The description below was written by a language model from this plasmid's Addgene catalogue record and pLannotate feature annotations shown in this document.]
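Description:
pVITRO1-SS-127 is a mammalian expression plasmid built on the InvivoGen pVITRO1-NEO-MCS backbone, a dual-cassette vector that allows two genes to be expressed from one plasmid. It is about 7.5 kb and replicates in E. coli at high copy from a ColE1/pUC-type origin. A single Tn5 NeoR/KanR (aminoglycoside phosphotransferase) gene provides both kanamycin selection in bacteria and G418 selection in mammalian cells. Short bacterial promoter elements annotated just upstream of this gene (tac fragment, T7) are consistent with its expression in E. coli.

The first cassette carries an SV40 enhancer fragment and a mouse EF-1α promoter driving ZF5-VP64, a synthetic transcription factor. It consists of an N-terminal FLAG tag and nuclear localisation signal, a zinc-finger DNA-binding domain (ZF5), and the VP64 tetrameric VP16 activation domain, and it ends at an SV40 polyadenylation signal. The feature table annotates FLAG and VP64 but not the zinc-finger or NLS segments, which presumably lie in the unannotated interval between them.

The second cassette begins with a CMV enhancer and partial CMV promoter. A roughly 1.3 kb unannotated stretch follows, whose identity the record does not state. Next comes mCherry, then an FMDV IRES linked to NeoR/KanR and an EF-1α poly(A) signal, so the red reporter and the drug marker are apparently translated from one bicistronic transcript.

The construct therefore supplies a ZF5-targeted transcriptional activator together with a fluorescent marker that identifies transfected or stably selected cells. The associated work concerns DNA sense-and-respond protein modules in mammalian cells. The specific target sequence or reporter that ZF5 acts on is not given in the record.
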