Addgene plasmid #68733: pVITRO1-SS-127
Purpose: ZF5-TF with mCherry marker
Depositing lab: James Collins. Depositing organization: Massachusetts Institute of Technology. Publication: DNA sense-and-respond protein modules for mammalian cells. Slomovic S, Collins JJ. Nat Methods. 2015 Sep 21. doi: 10.1038/nmeth.3585. PubMed 26389572.
Backbone
  Vector backbone: pVITRO1-NEO-MCS
  Backbone manufacturer: invivogen
  Backbone size w/o insert (bp): 6295
  Total vector size (bp): 7477
  Vector type: Mammalian Expression
  Selectable markers: Neomycin (select with G418)
Growth in bacteria
  Bacterial resistance: Kanamycin, 50 μg/mL
  Growth temperature: 37°C
  Growth strain: DH5alpha
  Copy number: High Copy
Gene/Insert 1
  Gene/Insert name: ZF5-VP64
  Species: Synthetic
  Tag / fusion protein: flag (N terminal on insert); NLS (N terminal on insert)
Gene/Insert 2
  Gene/Insert name: mCherry
  Species: Synthetic
  Insert size (bp): 708
Terms and licenses: Academic/Nonprofit Terms; Industry Terms: Not Available to Industry
How to cite: pVITRO1-SS-127 was a gift from James Collins (Addgene plasmid # 68733 ; http://n2t.net/addgene:68733 ; RRID:Addgene_68733)
