>Addgene plasmid #68733 | pVITRO1-SS-127 | addgene partial sequence | sequence record 124815 | EBV-rev 5'-GTGGTTTGTCCAAACTCATC-3'
TTACAATTAATTAACATATCGAGATCGAAATCGTCCAGAGCATCGGAGCCGAGCATGTCCAGATCAAAGT
CATCCAATGCGTCGCTTCCCAACATATCCAGGTCAAAGTCATCGAGGGCATCAGAACCCAGCATGTCGAG
ATCGAAATCGTCCAGCGCGTCGGCGCGCCCGGATCCTCTCAGGTGGGTTTTTAGGTGTCTATTCAAAGCA
TCTTTTCTACTGAAGTTGCGCATGCATATTCGGCATTGGAATGGCTTCTCGCCGGTGTGCGTACGTAGAT
GAGTAGACAAATTATCCATTCTGGAGAAATTTCGCATACAGATCCGACACTGAAACGGTTTTTCACCGGT
ATGAGTACGGGTATGTCTAACCAATCTTTCACCTTTCGAAAAGTTCCGCATGCAAATGCGACACTGGAAG
GGGCGCTCCCCGGGTCTAGAGACCTTGCGCTTTTTCTTGGGCTTGTCATCGTCGTCCTTGTAGTCCATGA
TATCACCGGTTGCTTTGAATTAGCGGTGGTTTTCACAACACCTAAAAAAGGGTTTAAAAGATACCTTTGA
ACCGCTAAGAANCCCGAGAATTAGCTCCGCTCAAAACTCAAGGGGACAAATTCCAAAAATGACTTCCAGC
GCCAGGCTGGCCTGACTAGTCTCCACCCACCAAATGTGAACAAACTCCAACGCCATTACATCCCCT
