>Addgene plasmid #68733 | pVITRO1-SS-127 | addgene partial sequence | sequence record 124816 | FMDV-IRES-R 5'-CTCCGCTACGAAGCAACAGT-3'
AACGCAGTACAAAGTGTTACCCCTCTAGACCTGGAAAGACCAGGCGGAGTTTCAAGTTGCACGTTTTGTG
TCATTGGGGAAACCTGCTCCTAGGTTACTTGTACAGCTCGTCCATGCCGCCGGTGGAGTGGCGGCCCTCG
GCGCGTTCGTACTGTTCCACGATGGTGTAGTCCTCGTTGTGGGAGGTGATGTCCAACTTGATGTTGACGT
TGTAGGCGCCGGGCAGCTGCACGGGCTTCTTGGCCTTGTAGGTGGTCTTGACCTCAGCGTCGTAGTGGCC
GCCGTCCTTCAGCTTCAGCCTCTGCTTGATCTCGCCCTTCAGGGCGCCGTCCTCGGGGTACATCCGCTCG
GAGGAGGCCTGCCAGCCCATGGTCTTCTTCTGCATTACGGGGCCGTCGGAGGGGAAGTTGGTGCCGCGCA
GCTTCACCTTGTAGATGAACTCGCCGTCCTGCAGGGAGGAGTCCTGGGTCACGGTCACCACGCCGCCGTC
CTCGAAGTTCATCACGCGCTCCCACTTGAAGCCCTCGGGGAAGGACAGCTTCAAGTAGTCGGGGATGTCG
GCGGGGTGCTTCACGTAGGCCTTGGAGCCGTACATGAACTGAGGGGACAGGATGTCCCAGGCGAAGGGCA
GGGGGCCACCCTTGGTCACCTTCAGCTTGGCGGTCTGGGTGCCCTCGTAGGGGCGGCCCTCGCCCTCGCC
